Addgene plasmid #26751: pDREV-1
Depositing lab: Rolf Zeller. Depositing organization: University of Basel. Publication: Dual RMCE for efficient re-engineering of mouse mutant alleles. Osterwalder M, Galli A, Rosen B, Skarnes WC, Zeller R, Lopez-Rios J.. Nat Methods. 2010 Oct 17 10.1038/nmeth.1521 PubMed 20953177.
Backbone
  Vector backbone: pL1L2_gt1
  Backbone manufacturer: B. Rosen and W.C.Skarnes, unpublished
  Backbone size w/o insert (bp): 4500
  Vector type: Mammalian Expression, Cre/Lox ; FLP/FRT; DRE/Rox
  Selectable markers: Puromycin
Growth in bacteria
  Bacterial resistance: Nourseothricin (clonNat), 50 μg/mL
  Growth temperature: 37°C
  Growth strain: DH5alpha
  Copy number: High Copy
Gene/Insert
  Gene/Insert name: H2B-Venus CDS (alt name: HIST1H2BB, H2B.1, H2B/f, H2BFF, MGC119804)
  Species: H. sapiens (human)
  Insert size (bp): 1101
  GenBank ID: NM_021058
  Entrez Gene: H2BC3 (a.k.a. H2B.1, H2B/f, H2BFF, HIST1H2BB)
  Tag / fusion protein: Venus (C terminal on insert)
  Cloning method: Restriction Enzyme; 5′ cloning site BlgII (not destroyed); 3′ cloning site HindIII (not destroyed)
  Sequencing primers: 5′ FCHK2 sequence: GTATCTGCAACCTCAAGCTAGC
Resource information
  A portion of this plasmid was derived from a plasmid made by: PGK-Puro cassette from Addgene plasmid 11349
Terms and licenses: Academic/Nonprofit Terms; Industry Terms: Not Available to Industry
Depositor comments: The pDREV plasmid series encode a 5' FRT site and a 3' loxP site for re-engineering of the IKMC knock-out first alleles by dual RMCE (dRMCE) as described in Osterwalder et al. "Dual RMCE for efficient re-engineering of mouse mutant alleles" Nature Methods (2010) DOI 10.1038/nmeth.1521 Protocol for using these plasmids can be found here: http://www.nature.com/protocolexchange/protocols/1906
How to cite: pDREV-1 was a gift from Rolf Zeller (Addgene plasmid # 26751 ; http://n2t.net/addgene:26751 ; RRID:Addgene_26751)
