[The description below was written by a language model from this plasmid's Addgene catalogue record and pLannotate feature annotations shown in this document.]
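Description:
pDREV-1 is a replacement (donor) vector for dual recombinase-mediated cassette exchange (dRMCE) in mouse cells, built on the pL1L2_gt1 backbone, a Gateway entry-type gene-trap plasmid. It replicates in E. coli from a high-copy ColE1/pUC-type origin and is selected with nourseothricin through an EM7-driven nourseothricin acetyltransferase gene. The annotation also picks up short fragments of an RSF origin and a bleomycin-resistance gene, which appear to be cloning remnants, and rrnB terminators upstream of the payload. The exchangeable cassette lies between attL1 and attL2 sites and, just inside them, a 5' FRT site and a 3' loxP site.

Between FRT and loxP there is no promoter for the reporter. Instead, a mouse Engrailed-2 splice acceptor precedes a human histone H2B coding sequence fused at its C terminus to Venus, followed by an SV40 polyadenylation signal. The nuclear yellow fluorescent reporter is therefore designed to be spliced into, and expressed from, the endogenous transcript of the locus where the cassette lands. Downstream sits an independent PGK promoter–puromycin N-acetyltransferase–PGK poly(A) unit, derived from another deposited plasmid, for selecting cells that have taken up the cassette.

According to the depositor, the pDREV series is used to re-engineer IKMC "knock-out first" mouse alleles. Combined FLP and Cre activity swaps the sequence between the matching FRT and loxP sites in the targeted allele for the plasmid cassette. The catalogue also lists Dre/rox among the vector types, but no rox sites appear in the feature table, so their position and role cannot be stated from this record.
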