Features (pLannotate 1.2.2; 19 found; start..end, strand, type, name):
      1..46      +  rep_origin     RSF ori (fragment): Plasmids containing the RSF 1030 origin of replication can be propagated in E. coli cells that contain additional plasmids with compatible origins.
    106..149     -  terminator     rrnB T1 terminator: Escherichia coli rrnB; transcription terminator T1 from the E. coli rrnB gene
    281..308     +  terminator     rrnB T2 terminator: transcription terminator T2 from the E. coli rrnB gene
    358..457     +  protein_bind   attL1: mutant version of attL; recombination site for the Gateway® LR reaction LR Clonase™
    470..517     +  protein_bind   FRT: FLP-mediated recombination occurs in the 8-bp core sequence TCTAGAAA (Turan and Bode, 2011). FLP recombinase from the Saccharomyces cerevisiae 2μ plasmid
   1309..1424    +  misc_feature   En2 SA: splice acceptor from the mouse Engrailed 2 gene (Skarnes et al., 1992)
   1509..1882    +  CDS            H2B (fragment) (sequence withheld): human histone H2B; HIST1H2BJ
   1890..2609    +  CDS            Venus: yellow fluorescent protein (YFP) with fast and efficient maturation (Nagai et al., 2002) mammalian codon-optimized
   2624..2709    +  CDS            large T antigen (fragment): large T antigen from SV40 (simian virus 40)
   2732..2866    +  polyA_signal   SV40 poly(A) signal: SV40 polyadenylation signal
   2949..3448    +  promoter       PGK promoter: mouse phosphoglycerate kinase 1 promoter
   3488..4087    +  CDS            PuroR (fragment): puromycin N-acetyltransferase; pac from Streptomyces; confers resistance to puromycin
   4165..4617    +  polyA_signal   PGK poly(A) signal: mouse phosphoglycerate kinase 1 polyadenylation signal
   4668..4701    +  protein_bind   loxP: Cre-mediated recombination occurs in the 8-bp core sequence (GCATACAT). Cre recombinase
   4723..4822    -  protein_bind   attL2: mutant version of attL; recombination site for the Gateway® LR reaction LR Clonase™
   4921..4968    +  promoter       EM7 promoter: synthetic bacterial promoter&nbsp
   4993..5557    +  CDS            NrsR (fragment): nourseothricin acetyltransferase; Streptomyces noursei nat1; confers resistance to nourseothricin
   5560..5587    +  CDS            BleoR (fragment): antibiotic-binding protein; Sh ble from Streptoalloteichus hindustanus; confers resistance to bleomycin, phleomycin, and Zeocin™
   5682..6270    +  rep_origin     ori: high-copy-number ColE1/pMB1/pBR322/pUC origin of replication
>Addgene plasmid #26751 | pDREV-1 | depositor full sequence | sequence record 12660 | Author sequence
CTTTCCTGCGTTATCCCCTGATTCTGTGGATAACCGTATTACCGCTAGCATGGATCTCGGGGACGTCTAA
CTACTAAGCGAGAGTAGGGAACTGCCAGGCATCAAATAAAACGAAAGGCTCAGTCGGAAGACTGGGCCTT
TCGTTTTATCTGTTGTTTGTCGGTGAACGCTCTCCTGAGTAGGACAAATCCGCCGGGAGCGGATTTGAAC
GTTGTGAAGCAACGGCCCGGAGGGTGGCGGGCAGGACGCCCGCCATAAACTGCCAGGCATCAAACTAAGC
AGAAGGCCATCCTGACGGATGGCCTTTTTGCGTTTCTACAAACTCTTCCTGTTAGTTAGTTACTTAAGCT
CGGGCCCCAAATAATGATTTTATTTTGACTGATAGTGACCTGTTCGTTGCAACAAATTGATAAGCAATGC
TTTTTTATAATGCCAACTTTGTACAAAAAAGCAGGCTGGCGCCGGAACCGAAGTTCCTATTCCGAAGTTC
CTATTCTCTAGAAAGTATAGGAACTTCGAACCCTTTCCCACACCACCCTCCACACTTGCCCCAAACACTG
CCAACTATGTAGGAGGAAGGGGTTGGGACTAACAGAAGAACCCGTTGTGGGGAAGCTGTTGGGAGGGTCA
CTTTATGTTCTTGCCCAAGGTCAGTTGGGTGGCCTGCTTCTGATGAGGTGGTCCCAAGGTCTGGGGTAGA
AGGTGAGAGGGACAGGCCACCAAGGTCAGCCCCCCCCCCCTATCCCATAGGAGCCAGGTCCCTCTCCTGG
ACAGGAAGACTGAAGGGGAGATGCCAGAGACTCAGTGAAGCCTGGGGTACCCTATTGGAGTCCTTCAAGG
AAACAAACTTGGCCTCACCAGGCCTCAGCCTTGGCTCCTCCTGGGAACTCTACTGCCCTTGGGATCCCCT
TGTAGTTGTGGGTTACATAGGAAGGGGGACGGGATTCCCCTTGACTGGCTAGCCTACTCTTTTCTTCAGT
CTTCTCCATCTCCTCTCACCTGTCTCTCGACCCTTTCCCTAGGATAGACTTGGAAAAAGATAAGGGGAGA
AAACAAATGCAAACGAGGCCAGAAAGATTTTGGCTGGGCATTCCTTCCGCTAGCTTTTATTGGGATCCCC
TAGTTTGTGATAGGCCTTTTAGCTACATCTGCCAATCCATCTCATTTTCACACACACACACACCACTTTC
CTTCTGGTCAGTGGGCACATGTCCAGCCTCAAGTTTATATCACCACCCCCAATGCCCAACACTTGTATGG
CCTTGGGCGGGTCATCCCCCCCCCCACCCCCAGTATCTGCAACCTCAAGCTAGCTTGGGTGCGTTGGTTG
TGGATAAGTAGCTAGACTCCAGCAACCAGTAACCTCTGCCCTTTCTCCTCCATGACAACCAGGTCCCAGG
TCCCGAAAACCAAAGAAGAAGAACGCAGATCGCAGATCGCAGATCTCCGAGGGCAGAGGAAGTCTTCTAA
CATGCGGTGACGTGGAGGAGAATCCCGGACCGGGGGGA
[375 nt withheld, positions 1509-1883]
TCCACCATGGTGAGCAAGGGCGAGGAGCTGTTCACCGGGGTGGTGCCCATCCTGGTCGAGCTGGACGGCG
ACGTAAACGGCCACAAGTTCAGCGTGTCCGGCGAGGGCGAGGGCGATGCCACCTACGGCAAGCTGACCCT
GAAGCTGATCTGCACCACCGGCAAGCTGCCCGTGCCCTGGCCCACCCTCGTGACCACCCTGGGCTACGGC
CTGCAGTGCTTCGCCCGCTACCCCGACCACATGAAGCAGCACGACTTCTTCAAGTCCGCCATGCCCGAAG
GCTACGTCCAGGAGCGCACCATCTTCTTCAAGGACGACGGCAACTACAAGACCCGCGCCGAGGTGAAGTT
CGAGGGCGACACCCTGGTGAACCGCATCGAGCTGAAGGGCATCGACTTCAAGGAGGACGGCAACATCCTG
GGGCACAAGCTGGAGTACAACTACAACAGCCACAACGTCTATATCACCGCCGACAAGCAGAAGAACGGCA
TCAAGGCCAACTTCAAGATCCGCCACAACATCGAGGACGGCGGCGTGCAGCTCGCCGACCACTACCAGCA
GAACACCCCCATCGGCGACGGCCCCGTGCTGCTGCCCGACAACCACTACCTGAGCTACCAGTCCGCCCTG
AGCAAAGACCCCAACGAGAAGCGCGATCACATGGTCCTGCTGGAGTTCGTGACCGCCGCCGGGATCACTC
TCGGCATGGACGAGCTGTACAAGTAAGAAGAGCTTAATTAATGATCATAATCAGCCATATCACATCTGTA
GAGGTTTTACTTGCTTTAAAAAACCTCCCACACCTCCCCCTGAACCTGAAACATAAAATGAATGCAATTG
TTGTTGTTAACTTGTTTATTGCAGCTTATAATGGTTACAAATAAAGCAATAGCATCACAAATTTCACAAA
TAAAGCATTTTTTTCACTGCATTCTAGTTGTGGTTTGTCCAAACTCATCAATGTATCTTATCATGTCTGG
ATCCGTTTAAACTAACTTTAAATAATTGGCATTATTTAAAGTTACATATGGCGGCCGCCCTAAGGCTCGA
CCTCGAAATTCTACCGGGTAGGGGAGGCGCTTTTCCCAAGGCAGTCTGGAGCATGCGCTTTAGCAGCCCC
GCTGGGCACTTGGCGCTACACAAGTGGCCTCTGGCCTCGCACACATTCCACATCCACCGGTAGGCGCCAA
CCGGCTCCGTTCTTTGGTGGCCCCTTCGCGCCACCTTCTACTCCTCCCCTAGTCAGGAAGTTCCCCCCCG
CCCCGCAGCTCGCGTCGTGCAGGACGTGACAAATGGAAGTAGCACGTCTCACTAGTCTCGTGCAGATGGA
CAGCACCGCTGAGCAATGGAAGCGGGTAGGCCTTTGGGGCAGCGGCCAATAGCAGCTTTGCTCCTTCGCT
TTCTGGGCTCAGAGGCTGGGAAGGGGTGGGTCCGGGGGCGGGCTCAGGGGCGGGCTCAGGGGCGGGGCGG
GCGCCCGAAGGTCTTCCGGAGGCCCGGCATTCTGCACGCTTCAAAAGCGCACGTCTGCCGCGCTGTTCTC
CTCTTCCTCATCTCCGGGCCTTTCGACCTGCATCCATCTAGATCTCGAGCAGCTGAAGCTTACCATGACC
GAGTACAAGCCCACGGTGCGCCTCGCCACCCGCGACGACGTCCCCAGGGCCGTACGCACCCTCGCCGCCG
CGTTCGCCGACTACCCCGCCACGCGCCACACCGTCGATCCAGATCGCCACATCGAGCGGGTCACCGAGCT
GCAAGAACTCTTCCTCACGCGCGTCGGGCTCGACATCGGCAAGGTGTGGGTCGCGGACGACGGCGCCGCG
GTGGCGGTCTGGACCACGCCGGAGAGCGTCGAAGCGGGGGCGGTGTTCGCCGAGATCGGCCCGCGCATGG
CCGAGTTGAGCGGTTCCCGGCTGGCCGCGCAGCAACAGATGGAAGGCCTCCTGGCGCCGCACCGGCCCAA
GGAGCCCGCGTGGTTCCTGGCCACCGTCGGCGTCTCGCCCGACCACCAGGGCAAGGGTCTGGGCAGCGCC
GTCGTGCTCCCCGGAGTGGAGGCGGCCGAGCGCGCCGGGGTGCCCGCCTTCCTGGAGACCTCCGCGCCCC
GCAACCTCCCCTTCTACGAGCGGCTCGGCTTCACCGTCACCGCCGACGTCGAGGTGCCCGAAGGACCGCG
CACCTGGTGCATGACCCGCAAGCCCGGTGCCTGACGCCCGCCCCACGACCCGCAGCGCCCGACCGAAAGG
AGCGCACGACCCCATGCATCGATGATATCAGATCCCCGGGATGCAGAAATTGATGATCTATTAAACAATA
AAGATGTCCACTAAAATGGAAGTTTTTCCTGTCATACTTTGTTAAGAAGGGTGAGAACAGAGTACCTACA
TTTTGAATGGAAGGATTGGAGCTACGGGGGTGGGGGTGGGGTGGGATTAGATAAATGCNTGCTCTTTACT
GAAGGCTCTTTACTATTGCTTTATGATAATGTTTCATAGTTGGATATCATAATTTAAACAAGCAAAACCA
AATTAAGGGCCAGCTCATTCCTCCCACTCATGATCTATAGATCTATAGATCTCTCGTGGGATCATTGTTT
TTCTCTTGATTCCCACTTTGTGGTTCTAAGTACTGTGGTTTCCAAATGTGTCAGTTTCATAGCCTGAAGA
ACGAGATCAGCAGCCTCTGTTCCACATACACTTCATTCTCAGTATTGTTTTGCCAAGTTCTAATTCCATC
AGAAGCTGGTCGAGTAACTTTAAATAATTGGCATTATTTAAAGTTAGGCGCGCCATAACTTCGTATAGCA
TACATTATACGAAGTTATGTCGAGATATTTAAATATTAGACCCAGCTTTCTTGTACAAAGTTGGCATTAT
AAGAAAGCATTGCTTATCAATTTGTTGCAACGAACAGGTCACTATCAGTCAAAATAAAATCATTATTTGC
CATCCAGCTGCAGCTCTGGCCCGTGTCTCAAAATCTCTGATGTTACATTGCACAAGATAAAAGCTTGTAT
ATCCATTTTCGGATCTGATCAGCACGTGTTGACAATTAATCATCGGCATAGTATATCGGCATAGTATAAT
ACGACAAGGTGAGGAACTAAACCATGGGTACCACTCTTGACGACACGGCTTACCGGTACCGCACCAGTGT
CCCGGGGGACGCCGAGGCCATCGAGGCACTGGATGGGTCCTTCACTACCGACACCGTCTTCCGCGTCACC
GCCACCGGGGACGGCTTCACCCTGCGGGAGGTGCCGGTGGACCCGCCCCTGACCAAGGTGTTCCCCGACG
ACGAATCGGACGACGAATCGGACGACGGGGAGGACGGTGACCCGGACTCTCGGACGTTCGTCGCGTACGG
GGACGACGGCGACCTGGCGGGCTTCGTGGTCGTCTCGTACTCCGGCTGGAACCGCCGGCTGACCGTCGAG
GACATCGAGGTCGCCCCGGAGCACCGGGGGCACGGGGTCGGGCGCGCGTTGATGGGGCTCGCGACGGAGT
TCGCCCGCGAGCGGGGTGCCGGGCACCTCTGGCTGGAGGTCACCAACGTCAACGCACCGGCGATCCACGC
GTACCGGCGGATGGGGTTCACCCTCTGCGGCCTGGACACCGCCCTGTACGACGGCACCGCCTCGGACGGC
GAGCAGGCGCTCTACATGAGCATGCCCTGCCCCTAAGCACTTCGTGGCCGAGGAGCAGGACTGACACGTT
CAGAATTGGTTAATTGGTTGTAACATTATTCAGATTGGGCCCCGTTCCACTGAGCGTCAGACCCCGTAGA
AAAGATCAAAGGATCTTCTTGAGATCCTTTTTTTCTGCGCGTAATCTGCTGCTTGCAAACAAAAAAACCA
CCGCTACCAGCGGTGGTTTGTTTGCCGGATCAAGAGCTACCAACTCTTTTTCCGAAGGTAACTGGCTTCA
GCAGAGCGCAGATACCAAATACTGTTCTTCTAGTGTAGCCGTAGTTAGGCCACCACTTCAAGAACTCTGT
AGCACCGCCTACATACCTCGCTCTGCTAATCCTGTTACCAGTGGCTGCTGCCAGTGGCGATAAGTCGTGT
CTTACCGGGTTGGACTCAAGACGATAGTTACCGGATAAGGCGCAGCGGTCGGGCTGAACGGGGGGTTCGT
GCACACAGCCCAGCTTGGAGCGAACGACCTACACCGAACTGAGATACCTACAGCGTGAGCTATGAGAAAG
CGCCACGCTTCCCGAAGGGAGAAAGGCGGACAGGTATCCGGTAAGCGGCAGGGTCGGAACAGGAGAGCGC
ACGAGGGAGCTTCCAGGGGGAAACGCCTGGTATCTTTATAGTCCTGTCGGGTTTCGCCACCTCTGACTTG
AGCGTCGATTTTTGTGATGCTCGTCAGGGGGGCGGAGCCTATGGAAAAACGCCAGCAACGCGGCCTTTTT
ACGGTTCCTGGCCTTTTGCTGGCCTTTTGCTCACATGTT
