>Addgene plasmid #26751 | pDREV-1 | addgene partial sequence | sequence record 32979 | 26751 with EGFP-N
ACCATGGTGGA
[375 nt withheld, positions 12-386]
TCCCCCCGGTCCGGGATTCTCCTCCACGTCACCGCATGTTAGAAGACTTCCTCTGCCCTCGGAGATCTGC
GATCTGCGATCTGCGTTCTTCTTCTTTGGTTTTCGGGACCTGGGACCTGGTTGTCATGGAGGAGAAAGGG
CAGAGGTTACTGGTTGCTGGAGTCTAGCTACTTATCCACAACCAACGCACCCAAGCTAGCTTGAGGTTGC
AGATACTGGGGGTGGGGG
